>Addgene plasmid #102995 | pAAV-synp-F-H2B-jRGECO1a | depositor full sequence | sequence record 195084 | pAAV-synp-F-H2B-jRGECO1a sequence 6505 bps
CCTGCAGGCAGCTGCGCGCTCGCTCGCTCACTGAGGCCGCCCGGGCAAAGCCCGGGCGTCGGGCGACCTT
TGGTCGCCCGGCCTCAGTGAGCGAGCGAGCGCGCAGAGAGGGAGTGGCCAACTCCATCACTAGGGGTTCC
TGCGGCCGCACGCTCGACATTGATTATTGACTAGTTTAATTAATACCGCCATGCATCTGCAGAGGGCCCT
GCGTATGAGTGCAAGTGGGTTTTAGGACCAGGATGAGGCGGGGTGGGGGTGCCTACCTGACGACCGACCC
CGACCCACTGGACAAGCACCCAACCCCCATTCCCCAAATTGCGCATCCCCTATCAGAGAGGGGGAGGGGA
AACAGGATGCGGCGAGGCGCGTGCGCACTGCCAGCTTCAGCACCGCGGACAGTGCCTTCGCCCCCGCCTG
GCGGCGCGCGCCACCGCCGCCTCATCACTGAAGGCGCGCTGACGTCACTCGCCGGTCCCCCGCAAACTCC
CCTTCCCGGCCACCTTGGTCGCGTCCGCGCCGCCGCCGGCCCAGCCGGACCGCACCACGCGAGGCGCGAG
ATAGGGGGGCACGGGCGCGACCATCTGCGCTGCGGCGCCGGCGACTCATCGCTGCCTCAGTCTGCGGTGG
GCAGCGGAAGAGTCGTGTCGTGCCTGAGAGCGCAGTCAAGAAGGTACCGGATCCTCTAGAGTCGACTCCG
GAATAACTTCGTATAGGATACTTTATACGAAGTTATGCAGAATGGTAGCTGGATTGTAGCTGCTATTAGC
AATATGAAACCTCTTAATAACTTCGTATAGCATACATTATACGAAGTTATGGCGCGCCGCACCATGCCAG
AGCCAGCGAAGTCTGCTCCCGCCCCGAAAAAGGGCTCCAAGAAGGCGGTGACTAAGGCGCAGAAGAAAGG
CGGCAAGAAGCGCAAGCGCAGCCGCAAGGAGAGCTATTCCATCTATGTGTACAAGGTTCTGAAGCAGGTC
CACCCTGACACCGGCATTTCGTCCAAGGCCATGGGCATCATGAATTCGTTTGTGAACGACATTTTCGAGC
GCATCGCAGGTGAGGCTTCCCGCCTGGCGCATTACAACAAGCGCTCGACCATCACCTCCAGGGAGATCCA
GACGGCCGTGCGCCTGCTGCTGCCTGGGGAGTTGGCCAAGCACGCCGTGTCCGAGGGTACTAAGGCCATC
ACCAAGTACACCAGCGCTAAGGATCCACCGGTCGCCACCATGGTCGACTCATCACGTCGTAAGTGGAATA
AGGCAGGTCACGCAGTCAGAGCTATAGGTCGGCTGAGCTCACCCGTGGTTTCCGAGCGGATGTACCCCGA
GGACGGCGCCCTGAAGAGCGAGATCAAGAAGGGGCTGAGGCTGAAGGACGGCGGCCACTACGCCGCCGAG
GTCAAGACCACCTACAAGGCCAAGAAGCCCGTGCAGCTGCCCGGCGCCTACATCGTGGACATCAAGTTGG
ACATCGTGTCCCACAACGAGGACTACACCATCGTGGAACAGTGCGAACGCGCCGAGGGCCGCCACTCCAC
CGGCGGCATGGACGAGCTGTACAAGGGAGGTACAGGCGGGAGTCTGGTGAGCAAGGGCGAGGAGGATAAC
ATGGCCATCATCAAGGAGTTCATGCGCTTCAAGGTGCACATGGAGGGCTCCGTGAACGGCCACGAGTTCG
AGATCGAGGGCGAGGGCGAGGGCCGCCCCTACGAGGCCTTTCAGACCGCTAAGCTGAAGGTGACCAAGGG
TGGCCCCCTGCCCTTCGCCTGGGACATCCTGTCCCCTCAGTTCATGTACGGCTCCAAGGCCTACATTAAG
CACCCAGCCGACATCCCCGACTACTTCAAGCTGTCCTTCCCCGAGGGCTTCAGGTGGGAGCGCGTGATGA
ACTTCGAGGACGGCGGCATTATTCACGTGAACCAGGACTCCTCCCTGCAGGACGGCGTATTCATCTACAA
GGTGAAGCTGCGCGGCACCAACTTCCCCCCCGACGGCCCCGTAATGCAGAAGAAGACCATGGGCTGGGAG
GCTACGCGTGACGACCTGACTGAAGAGCAGATCGCAGAATTTAAAGAGGCTTTCTCCCTATTTGACAAGG
ACGGGGATGGGACGATAACAACCAAGGAGCTTGGGACGGTGTTCCGATCGCTGGGGCAGAACCCCACAGA
AGCAGAGCTGCAGGACATGATCAATGAAGTAGATGCCGACGGTGACGGCACATTCGACTTCCCTGAGTTC
CTGACGATGATGGCAAGAAAAATGAATGACACAGACAGTGAAGAGGAAATTCGCGAAGCGTTCCGCGTGT
TTGATAAGGACGGCAATGGCTACATCGGCGCAGCAGAGCTTCGCCACGTGATGACAGACCTTGGAGAGAA
GTTAACAGATGAGGAGGTTGATGAAATGATCAGGGTAGCAGACATCGATGGGGATGGTCAGGTAAACTAC
GAAGAGTTTGTACAAATGATGACAGCGAAGTAGGCTAGCATAACTTCGTATAAAGTATCCTATACGAAGT
TATTTGCCTTAACCCAGAAATTATCACTGTTATTCTTTAGAATGGTGCAAAGAATAACTTCGTATAATGT
ATGCTATACGAAGTTATGAATTCGATATCAAGCTTATCGATAATCAACCTCTGGATTACAAAATTTGTGA
AAGATTGACTGGTATTCTTAACTATGTTGCTCCTTTTACGCTATGTGGATACGCTGCTTTAATGCCTTTG
TATCATGCTATTGCTTCCCGTATGGCTTTCATTTTCTCCTCCTTGTATAAATCCTGGTTGCTGTCTCTTT
ATGAGGAGTTGTGGCCCGTTGTCAGGCAACGTGGCGTGGTGTGCACTGTGTTTGCTGACGCAACCCCCAC
TGGTTGGGGCATTGCCACCACCTGTCAGCTCCTTTCCGGGACTTTCGCTTTCCCCCTCCCTATTGCCACG
GCGGAACTCATCGCCGCCTGCCTTGCCCGCTGCTGGACAGGGGCTCGGCTGTTGGGCACTGACAATTCCG
TGGTGTTGTCGGGGAAATCATCGTCCTTTCCTTGGCTGCTCGCCTATGTTGCCACCTGGATTCTGCGCGG
GACGTCCTTCTGCTACGTCCCTTCGGCCCTCAATCCAGCGGACCTTCCTTCCCGCGGCCTGCTGCCGGCT
CTGCGGCCTCTTCCGCGTCTTCGCCTTCGCCCTCAGACGAGTCGGATCTCCCTTTGGGCCGCCTCCCCGC
ATCGATACCGAGCGCTGCTCGAGAGATCTACGGGTGGCATCCCTGTGACCCCTCCCCAGTGCCTCTCCTG
GCCCTGGAAGTTGCCACTCCAGTGCCCACCAGCCTTGTCCTAATAAAATTAAGTTGCATCATTTTGTCTG
ACTAGGTGTCCTTCTATAATATTATGGGGTGGAGGGGGGTGGTATGGAGCAAGGGGCAAGTTGGGAAGAC
AACCTGTAGGGCCTGCGGGGTCTATTGGGAACCAAGCTGGAGTGCAGTGGCACAATCTTGGCTCACTGCA
ATCTCCGCCTCCTGGGTTCAAGCGATTCTCCTGCCTCAGCCTCCCGAGTTGTTGGGATTCCAGGCATGCA
TGACCAGGCTCAGCTAATTTTTGTTTTTTTGGTAGAGACGGGGTTTCACCATATTGGCCAGGCTGGTCTC
CAACTCCTAATCTCAGGTGATCTACCCACCTTGGCCTCCCAAATTGCTGGGATTACAGGCGTGAACCACT
GCTCCCTTCCCTGTCCTTCTGATTTTGTAGGTAACCACGTGCGGACCGAGCGGCCGCAGGAACCCCTAGT
GATGGAGTTGGCCACTCCCTCTCTGCGCGCTCGCTCGCTCACTGAGGCCGGGCGACCAAAGGTCGCCCGA
CGCCCGGGCTTTGCCCGGGCGGCCTCAGTGAGCGAGCGAGCGCGCAGCTGCCTGCAGGGGCGCCTGATGC
GGTATTTTCTCCTTACGCATCTGTGCGGTATTTCACACCGCATA
[142 nt withheld, positions 3965-4106]
C
[141 nt withheld, positions 4108-4248]
CCTTTGACGTTGGAGTCCACGTTCTTT
[37 nt withheld, positions 4276-4312]
ACCCTATCTCGGGCTATTCTTTTGATTTATAAGGGATTTTGCCGATTTCGGCCTATTGGTTAAAAAATGA
GCTGATTTAACAAAAATTTAACGCGAATTTTAACAAAATATTAACGTTTACAATTTTATGGTGCACTCTC
AGTACAATCTGCTCTGATGCCGCATAGTTAAGCCAGCCCCGACACCCGCCAACACCCGCTGACGCGCCCT
GACGGGCTTGTCTGCTCCCGGCATCCGCTTACAGACAAGCTGTGACCGTCTCCGGGAGCTGCATGTGTCA
GAGGTTTTCACCGTCATCACCGAAACGCGCGAGACGAAAGGGCCTCGTGATACGCCTATTTTTATAGGTT
AATGTCATGATAATAATGGTTTCTTAGACGTCAGGTGGCACTTTTCGGGGAAATGTGCGCGGAACCCCTA
TTTGTTTATTTTTCTAAATACATTCAAATATGTATCCGCTCATGAGACAATAACCCTGATAAATGCTTCA
ATAATATTGAAAAAGGAAGAGTATGAGTATTCAACATTTCCGTGTCGCCCTTATTCCCTTTTTTGCGGCA
TTTTGCCTTCCTGTTTTTGCTCACCCAGAAACGCTGGTGAAAGTAAAAGATGCTGAAGATCAGTTGGGTG
CACGAGTGGGTTACATCGAACTGGATCTCAACAGCGGTAAGATCCTTGAGAGTTTTCGCCCCGAAGAACG
TTTTCCAATGATGAGCACTTTTAAAGTTCTGCTATGTGGCGCGGTATTATCCCGTATTGACGCCGGGCAA
GAGCAACTCGGTCGCCGCATACACTATTCTCAGAATGACTTGGTTGAGTACTCACCAGTCACAGAAAAGC
ATCTTACGGATGGCATGACAGTAAGAGAATTATGCAGTGCTGCCATAACCATGAGTGATAACACTGCGGC
CAACTTACTTCTGACAACGATCGGAGGACCGAAGGAGCTAACCGCTTTTTTGCACAACATGGGGGATCAT
GTAACTCGCCTTGATCGTTGGGAACCGGAGCTGAATGAAGCCATACCAAACGACGAGCGTGACACCACGA
TGCCTGTAGCAATGGCAACAACGTTGCGCAAACTATTAACTGGCGAACTACTTACTCTAGCTTCCCGGCA
ACAATTAATAGACTGGATGGAGGCGGATAAAGTTGCAGGACCACTTCTGCGCTCGGCCCTTCCGGCTGGC
TGGTTTATTGCTGATAAATCTGGAGCCGGTGAGCGTGGGTCTCGCGGTATCATTGCAGCACTGGGGCCAG
ATGGTAAGCCCTCCCGTATCGTAGTTATCTACACGACGGGGAGTCAGGCAACTATGGATGAACGAAATAG
ACAGATCGCTGAGATAGGTGCCTCACTGATTAAGCATTGGTAACTGTCAGACCAAGTTTACTCATATATA
CTTTAGATTGATTTAAAACTTCATTTTTAATTTAAAAGGATCTAGGTGAAGATCCTTTTTGATAATCTCA
TGACCAAAATCCCTTAACGTGAGTTTTCGTTCCACTGAGCGTCAGACCCCGTAGAAAAGATCAAAGGATC
TTCTTGAGATCCTTTTTTTCTGCGCGTAATCTGCTGCTTGCAAACAAAAAAACCACCGCTACCAGCGGTG
GTTTGTTTGCCGGATCAAGAGCTACCAACTCTTTTTCCGAAGGTAACTGGCTTCAGCAGAGCGCAGATAC
CAAATACTGTCCTTCTAGTGTAGCCGTAGTTAGGCCACCACTTCAAGAACTCTGTAGCACCGCCTACATA
CCTCGCTCTGCTAATCCTGTTACCAGTGGCTGCTGCCAGTGGCGATAAGTCGTGTCTTACCGGGTTGGAC
TCAAGACGATAGTTACCGGATAAGGCGCAGCGGTCGGGCTGAACGGGGGGTTCGTGCACACAGCCCAGCT
TGGAGCGAACGACCTACACCGAACTGAGATACCTACAGCGTGAGCTATGAGAAAGCGCCACGCTTCCCGA
AGGGAGAAAGGCGGACAGGTATCCGGTAAGCGGCAGGGTCGGAACAGGAGAGCGCACGAGGGAGCTTCCA
GGGGGAAACGCCTGGTATCTTTATAGTCCTGTCGGGTTTCGCCACCTCTGACTTGAGCGTCGATTTTTGT
GATGCTCGTCAGGGGGGCGGAGCCTATGGAAAAACGCCAGCAACGCGGCCTTTTTACGGTTCCTGGCCTT
TTGCTGGCCTTTTGCTCACATGT
Features (pLannotate 1.2.2; 25 found; start..end, strand, type, name):
      1..141     -  repeat_region  AAV2 ITR: inverted terminal repeat of adeno-associated virus serotype 2 inverted
    156..176     +  enhancer       CMV enhancer (fragment): human cytomegalovirus immediate early enhancer
    218..665     +  promoter       hSyn promoter: human synapsin I promoter; confers neuron-specific expression (Kügler et al., 2003)
    679..696     +  misc_feature   MCS (fragment): pUC18/19 multiple cloning site
    703..736     +  protein_bind   lox2272: Cre-mediated recombination occurs in the 8-bp core sequence (GGATACTT). lox2272 sites are compatible with each other, but incompatible with loxP or loxN sites (Lee and Saito, 1988). Cre recombinase
    737..786     -  intron         β-globin intron (fragment): internally truncated intron from human β-globin
    787..820     +  protein_bind   loxP: Cre-mediated recombination occurs in the 8-bp core sequence (GCATACAT). Cre recombinase
    834..1211    +  CDS            H2B: human histone H2B; HIST1H2BJ
   1245..1301    +  CDS            calmodulin-binding peptide: calmodulin-binding peptide from avian smooth muscle myosin light chain kinase
   1307..2033    +  CDS            HyPerRed (fragment): red fluorescent genetically encoded indicator for H2O2 ()
   2040..2390    +  CDS            CALMA_ARBPU (fragment): Experimental evidence at protein level: Swiss-Prot protein existence level 1. Calmodulin mediates the control of a large number of enzymes, ion channels and other proteins by Ca(2+). Among the enzymes to be stimulated by the calmodulin-Ca(2+) complex are a number of protein kinases and phosphatases. From Arbacia punctulata (Punctuate sea urchin).
   2490..2523    -  protein_bind   lox2272: Cre-mediated recombination occurs in the 8-bp core sequence (GGATACTT). lox2272 sites are compatible with each other, but incompatible with loxP or loxN sites (Lee and Saito, 1988). Cre recombinase
   2524..2573    -  intron         β-globin intron (fragment): internally truncated intron from human β-globin
   2574..2607    -  protein_bind   loxP: Cre-mediated recombination occurs in the 8-bp core sequence (GCATACAT). Cre recombinase
   2608..2632    +  misc_feature   MCS (fragment): pBluescript multiple cloning site
   2632..3220    +  misc_feature   WPRE: woodchuck hepatitis virus posttranscriptional regulatory element
   3252..3728    +  polyA_signal   hGH poly(A) signal: human growth hormone polyadenylation signal
   3768..3908    +  repeat_region  AAV2 ITR: inverted terminal repeat of adeno-associated virus serotype 2 inverted
   3913..3964    -  misc_feature   bom (fragment): basis of mobility region from pBR322
   3983..4363    +  rep_origin     M13 ori (sequence partly withheld): M13 bacteriophage origin of replication; arrow indicates direction of (+) strand synthesis
   4439..4488    -  misc_feature   bom (fragment): basis of mobility region from pBR322
   4590..4625    -  CDS            rop (fragment): Rop protein, which maintains plasmids at low copy number; rop
   4720..4824    +  promoter       AmpR promoter: bla
   4825..5685    +  CDS            AmpR: β-lactamase; bla; confers resistance to ampicillin, carbenicillin, and related antibiotics
   5856..6444    +  rep_origin     ori: high-copy-number ColE1/pMB1/pBR322/pUC origin of replication
