>Addgene plasmid #102995 | pAAV-synp-F-H2B-jRGECO1a | addgene full sequence | sequence record 214947 | Addgene NGS Result
CCTGCAGGCAGCTGCGCGCTCGCTCGCTCACTGAGGCCGCCCGGGCGTCGGGCGACCTTTGGTCGCCCGG
CCTCAGTGAGCGAGCGAGCGCGCAGAGAGGGAGTGGCCAACTCCATCACTAGGGGTTCCTGCGGCCGCAC
GCGTGTGTCTAGACTGCAGAGGGCCCTGCGTATGAGTGCAAGTGGGTTTTAGGACCAGGATGAGGCGGGG
TGGGGGTGCCTACCTGACGACCGACCCCGACCCACTGGACAAGCACCCAACCCCCATTCCCCAAATTGCG
CATCCCCTATCAGAGAGGGGGAGGGGAAACAGGATGCGGCGAGGCGCGTGCGCACTGCCAGCTTCAGCAC
CGCGGACAGTGCCTTCGCCCCCGCCTGGCGGCGCGCGCCACCGCCGCCTCAGCACTGAAGGCGCGCTGAC
GTCACTCGCCGGTCCCCCGCAAACTCCCCTTCCCGGCCACCTTGGTCGCGTCCGCGCCGCCGCCGGCCCA
GCCGGACCGCACCACGCGAGGCGCGAGATAGGGGGGCACGGGCGCGACCATCTGCGCTGCGGCGCCGGCG
ACTCAGCGCTGCCTCAGTCTGCGGTGGGCAGCGGAGGAGTCGTGTCGTGCCTGAGAGCGCAGTCGAGAAG
GTACCGGATCCTCTAGAGTCGACTCCGGAATAACTTCGTATAGGATACTTTATACGAAGTTATGCAGAAT
GGTAGCTGGATTGTAGCTGCTATTAGCAATATGAAACCTCTTAATAACTTCGTATAGCATACATTATACG
AAGTTATGGCGCGCCGCACCATGCCAGAGCCAGCGAAGTCTGCTCCCGCCCCGAAAAAGGGCTCCAAGAA
GGCGGTGACTAAGGCGCAGAAGAAAGGCGGCAAGAAGCGCAAGCGCAGCCGCAAGGAGAGCTATTCCATC
TATGTGTACAAGGTTCTGAAGCAGGTCCACCCTGACACCGGCATTTCGTCCAAGGCCATGGGCATCATGA
ATTCGTTTGTGAACGACATTTTCGAGCGCATCGCAGGTGAGGCTTCCCGCCTGGCGCATTACAACAAGCG
CTCGACCATCACCTCCAGGGAGATCCAGACGGCCGTGCGCCTGCTGCTGCCTGGGGAGTTGGCCAAGCAC
GCCGTGTCCGAGGGTACTAAGGCCATCACCAAGTACACCAGCGCTAAGGATCCACCGGTCGCCACCATGG
TCGACTCATCACGTCGTAAGTGGAATAAGGCAGGTCACGCAGTCAGAGCTATAGGTCGGCTGAGCTCACC
CGTGGTTTCCGAGCGGATGTACCCCGAGGACGGCGCCCTGAAGAGCGAGATCAAGAAGGGGCTGAGGCTG
AAGGACGGCGGCCACTACGCCGCCGAGGTCAAGACCACCTACAAGGCCAAGAAGCCCGTGCAGCTGCCCG
GCGCCTACATCGTGGACATCAAGTTGGACATCGTGTCCCACAACGAGGACTACACCATCGTGGAACAGTG
CGAACGCGCCGAGGGCCGCCACTCCACCGGCGGCATGGACGAGCTGTACAAGGGAGGTACAGGCGGGAGT
CTGGTGAGCAAGGGCGAGGAGGATAACATGGCCATCATCAAGGAGTTCATGCGCTTCAAGGTGCACATGG
AGGGCTCCGTGAACGGCCACGAGTTCGAGATCGAGGGCGAGGGCGAGGGCCGCCCCTACGAGGCCTTTCA
GACCGCTAAGCTGAAGGTGACCAAGGGTGGCCCCCTGCCCTTCGCCTGGGACATCCTGTCCCCTCAGTTC
ATGTACGGCTCCAAGGCCTACATTAAGCACCCAGCCGACATCCCCGACTACTTCAAGCTGTCCTTCCCCG
AGGGCTTCAGGTGGGAGCGCGTGATGAACTTCGAGGACGGCGGCATTATTCACGTGAACCAGGACTCCTC
CCTGCAGGACGGCGTATTCATCTACAAGGTGAAGCTGCGCGGCACCAACTTCCCCCCCGACGGCCCCGTA
ATGCAGAAGAAGACCATGGGCTGGGAGGCTACGCGTGACGACCTGACTGAAGAGCAGATCGCAGAATTTA
AAGAGGCTTTCTCCCTATTTGACAAGGACGGGGATGGGACGATAACAACCAAGGAGCTTGGGACGGTGTT
CCGATCGCTGGGGCAGAACCCCACAGAAGCAGAGCTGCAGGACATGATCAATGAAGTAGATGCCGACGGT
GACGGCACATTCGACTTCCCTGAGTTCCTGACGATGATGGCAAGAAAAATGAATGACACAGACAGTGAAG
AGGAAATTCGCGAAGCGTTCCGCGTGTTTGATAAGGACGGCAATGGCTACATCGGCGCAGCAGAGCTTCG
CCACGTGATGACAGACCTTGGAGAGAAGTTAACAGATGAGGAGGTTGATGAAATGATCAGGGTAGCAGAC
ATCGATGGGGATGGTCAGGTAAACTACGAAGAGTTTGTACAAATGATGACAGCGAAGTAGGCTAGCATAA
CTTCGTATAAAGTATCCTATACGAAGTTATTTGCCTTAACCCAGAAATTATCACTGTTATTCTTTAGAAT
GGTGCAAAGAATAACTTCGTATAATGTATGCTATACGAAGTTATGAATTCGATATCAAGCTTATCGATAA
TCAACCTCTGGATTACAAAATTTGTGAAAGATTGACTGGTATTCTTAACTATGTTGCTCCTTTTACGCTA
TGTGGATACGCTGCTTTAATGCCTTTGTATCATGCTATTGCTTCCCGTATGGCTTTCATTTTCTCCTCCT
TGTATAAATCCTGGTTGCTGTCTCTTTATGAGGAGTTGTGGCCCGTTGTCAGGCAACGTGGCGTGGTGTG
CACTGTGTTTGCTGACGCAACCCCCACTGGTTGGGGCATTGCCACCACCTGTCAGCTCCTTTCCGGGACT
TTCGCTTTCCCCCTCCCTATTGCCACGGCGGAACTCATCGCCGCCTGCCTTGCCCGCTGCTGGACAGGGG
CTCGGCTGTTGGGCACTGACAATTCCGTGGTGTTGTCGGGGAAATCATCGTCCTTTCCTTGGCTGCTCGC
CTATGTTGCCACCTGGATTCTGCGCGGGACGTCCTTCTGCTACGTCCCTTCGGCCCTCAATCCAGCGGAC
CTTCCTTCCCGCGGCCTGCTGCCGGCTCTGCGGCCTCTTCCGCGTCTTCGCCTTCGCCCTCAGACGAGTC
GGATCTCCCTTTGGGCCGCCTCCCCGCATCGATACCGAGCGCTGCTCGAGAGATCTACGGGTGGCATCCC
TGTGACCCCTCCCCAGTGCCTCTCCTGGCCCTGGAAGTTGCCACTCCAGTGCCCACCAGCCTTGTCCTAA
TAAAATTAAGTTGCATCATTTTGTCTGACTAGGTGTCCTTCTATAATATTATGGGGTGGAGGGGGGTGGT
ATGGAGCAAGGGGCAAGTTGGGAAGACAACCTGTAGGGCCTGCGGGGTCTATTGGGAACCAAGCTGGAGT
GCAGTGGCACAATCTTGGCTCACTGCAATCTCCGCCTCCTGGGTTCAAGCGATTCTCCTGCCTCAGCCTC
CCGAGTTGTTGGGATTCCAGGCATGCATGACCAGGCTCAGCTAATTTTTGTTTTTTTGGTAGAGACGGGG
TTTCACCATATTGGCCAGGCTGGTCTCCAACTCCTAATCTCAGGTGATCTACCCACCTTGGCCTCCCAAA
TTGCTGGGATTACAGGCGTGAACCACTGCTCCCTTCCCTGTCCTTCTGATTTTGTAGGTAACCACGTGCG
GACCGAGCGGCCGCAGGAACCCCTAGTGATGGAGTTGGCCACTCCCTCTCTGCGCGCTCGCTCGCTCACT
GAGGCCGGGCGACCAAAGGTCGCCCGACGCCCGGGCTTTGCCCGGGCGGCCTCAGTGAGCGAGCGAGCGC
GCAGCTGCCTGCAGGGGCGCCTGATGCGGTATTTTCTCCTTACGCATCTGTGCGGTATTTCACACCGCAT
A
[95 nt withheld, positions 3922-4016]
T
[46 nt withheld, positions 4018-4063]
C
[141 nt withheld, positions 4065-4205]
CCTTTGACGTTGGAGTCCACGTTCTTT
[37 nt withheld, positions 4233-4269]
ACTCTATCTCGGGCTATTCTTTTGATTTATAAGGGATTTTGCCGATTTCGGTCTATTGGTTAAAAAATGA
GCTGATTTAACAAAAATTTAACGCGAATTTTAACAAAATATTAACGTTTACAATTTTATGGTGCACTCTC
AGTACAATCTGCTCTGATGCCGCATAGTTAAGCCAGCCCCGACACCCGCCAACACCCGCTGACGCGCCCT
GACGGGCTTGTCTGCTCCCGGCATCCGCTTACAGACAAGCTGTGACCGTCTCCGGGAGCTGCATGTGTCA
GAGGTTTTCACCGTCATCACCGAAACGCGCGAGACGAAAGGGCCTCGTGATACGCCTATTTTTATAGGTT
AATGTCATGATAATAATGGTTTCTTAGACGTCAGGTGGCACTTTTCGGGGAAATGTGCGCGGAACCCCTA
TTTGTTTATTTTTCTAAATACATTCAAATATGTATCCGCTCATGAGACAATAACCCTGATAAATGCTTCA
ATAATATTGAAAAAGGAAGAGTATGAGTATTCAACATTTCCGTGTCGCCCTTATTCCCTTTTTTGCGGCA
TTTTGCCTTCCTGTTTTTGCTCACCCAGAAACGCTGGTGAAAGTAAAAGATGCTGAAGATCAGTTGGGTG
CACGAGTGGGTTACATCGAACTGGATCTCAACAGCGGTAAGATCCTTGAGAGTTTTCGCCCCGAAGAACG
TTTTCCAATGATGAGCACTTTTAAAGTTCTGCTATGTGGCGCGGTATTATCCCGTATTGACGCCGGGCAA
GAGCAACTCGGTCGCCGCATACACTATTCTCAGAATGACTTGGTTGAGTACTCACCAGTCACAGAAAAGC
ATCTTACGGATGGCATGACAGTAAGAGAATTATGCAGTGCTGCCATAACCATGAGTGATAACACTGCGGC
CAACTTACTTCTGACAACGATCGGAGGACCGAAGGAGCTAACCGCTTTTTTGCACAACATGGGGGATCAT
GTAACTCGCCTTGATCGTTGGGAACCGGAGCTGAATGAAGCCATACCAAACGACGAGCGTGACACCACGA
TGCCTGTAGCAATGGCAACAACGTTGCGCAAACTATTAACTGGCGAACTACTTACTCTAGCTTCCCGGCA
ACAATTAATAGACTGGATGGAGGCGGATAAAGTTGCAGGACCACTTCTGCGCTCGGCCCTTCCGGCTGGC
TGGTTTATTGCTGATAAATCTGGAGCCGGTGAGCGTGGGTCTCGCGGTATCATTGCAGCACTGGGGCCAG
ATGGTAAGCCCTCCCGTATCGTAGTTATCTACACGACGGGGAGTCAGGCAACTATGGATGAACGAAATAG
ACAGATCGCTGAGATAGGTGCCTCACTGATTAAGCATTGGTAACTGTCAGACCAAGTTTACTCATATATA
CTTTAGATTGATTTAAAACTTCATTTTTAATTTAAAAGGATCTAGGTGAAGATCCTTTTTGATAATCTCA
TGACCAAAATCCCTTAACGTGAGTTTTCGTTCCACTGAGCGTCAGACCCCGTAGAAAAGATCAAAGGATC
TTCTTGAGATCCTTTTTTTCTGCGCGTAATCTGCTGCTTGCAAACAAAAAAACCACCGCTACCAGCGGTG
GTTTGTTTGCCGGATCAAGAGCTACCAACTCTTTTTCCGAAGGTAACTGGCTTCAGCAGAGCGCAGATAC
CAAATACTGTTCTTCTAGTGTAGCCGTAGTTAGGCCACCACTTCAAGAACTCTGTAGCACCGCCTACATA
CCTCGCTCTGCTAATCCTGTTACCAGTGGCTGCTGCCAGTGGCGATAAGTCGTGTCTTACCGGGTTGGAC
TCAAGACGATAGTTACCGGATAAGGCGCAGCGGTCGGGCTGAACGGGGGGTTCGTGCACACAGCCCAGCT
TGGAGCGAACGACCTACACCGAACTGAGATACCTACAGCGTGAGCTATGAGAAAGCGCCACGCTTCCCGA
AGGGAGAAAGGCGGACAGGTATCCGGTAAGCGGCAGGGTCGGAACAGGAGAGCGCACGAGGGAGCTTCCA
GGGGGAAACGCCTGGTATCTTTATAGTCCTGTCGGGTTTCGCCACCTCTGACTTGAGCGTCGATTTTTGT
GATGCTCGTCAGGGGGGCGGAGCCTATGGAAAAACGCCAGCAACGCGGCCTTTTTACGGTTCCTGGCCTT
TTGCTGGCCTTTTGCTCACATGT
Features (pLannotate 1.2.2; 25 found; start..end, strand, type, name):
     12..39      +  repeat_region  AAV2 ITR (fragment): inverted terminal repeat of adeno-associated virus serotype 2 inverted
     68..95      +  repeat_region  AAV2 ITR (fragment): inverted terminal repeat of adeno-associated virus serotype 2 inverted
    175..622     +  promoter       hSyn promoter: human synapsin I promoter; confers neuron-specific expression (Kügler et al., 2003)
    636..653     +  misc_feature   MCS (fragment): pUC18/19 multiple cloning site
    660..693     +  protein_bind   lox2272: Cre-mediated recombination occurs in the 8-bp core sequence (GGATACTT). lox2272 sites are compatible with each other, but incompatible with loxP or loxN sites (Lee and Saito, 1988). Cre recombinase
    694..743     -  intron         β-globin intron (fragment): internally truncated intron from human β-globin
    744..777     +  protein_bind   loxP: Cre-mediated recombination occurs in the 8-bp core sequence (GCATACAT). Cre recombinase
    791..1168    +  CDS            H2B: human histone H2B; HIST1H2BJ
   1202..1258    +  CDS            calmodulin-binding peptide: calmodulin-binding peptide from avian smooth muscle myosin light chain kinase
   1264..1990    +  CDS            HyPerRed (fragment): red fluorescent genetically encoded indicator for H2O2 ()
   1997..2347    +  CDS            CALMA_ARBPU (fragment): Experimental evidence at protein level: Swiss-Prot protein existence level 1. Calmodulin mediates the control of a large number of enzymes, ion channels and other proteins by Ca(2+). Among the enzymes to be stimulated by the calmodulin-Ca(2+) complex are a number of protein kinases and phosphatases. From Arbacia punctulata (Punctuate sea urchin).
   2447..2480    -  protein_bind   lox2272: Cre-mediated recombination occurs in the 8-bp core sequence (GGATACTT). lox2272 sites are compatible with each other, but incompatible with loxP or loxN sites (Lee and Saito, 1988). Cre recombinase
   2481..2530    -  intron         β-globin intron (fragment): internally truncated intron from human β-globin
   2531..2564    -  protein_bind   loxP: Cre-mediated recombination occurs in the 8-bp core sequence (GCATACAT). Cre recombinase
   2565..2589    +  misc_feature   MCS (fragment): pBluescript multiple cloning site
   2589..3177    +  misc_feature   WPRE: woodchuck hepatitis virus posttranscriptional regulatory element
   3209..3685    +  polyA_signal   hGH poly(A) signal: human growth hormone polyadenylation signal
   3725..3865    +  repeat_region  AAV2 ITR: inverted terminal repeat of adeno-associated virus serotype 2 inverted
   3870..3921    -  misc_feature   bom (fragment): basis of mobility region from pBR322
   3940..4395    +  rep_origin     f1 ori (sequence partly withheld): f1 bacteriophage origin of replication; arrow indicates direction of (+) strand synthesis
   4396..4445    -  misc_feature   bom (fragment): basis of mobility region from pBR322
   4547..4582    -  CDS            rop (fragment): Rop protein, which maintains plasmids at low copy number; rop
   4677..4781    +  promoter       AmpR promoter: bla
   4782..5642    +  CDS            AmpR: β-lactamase; bla; confers resistance to ampicillin, carbenicillin, and related antibiotics
   5813..6401    +  rep_origin     ori: high-copy-number ColE1/pMB1/pBR322/pUC origin of replication
