[The description below was written by a language model from this plasmid's Addgene catalogue record and pLannotate feature annotations shown in this document.]
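Description:
pAAV-synp-F-H2B-jRGECO1a is an AAV transfer plasmid of about 6.5 kb for neuronal expression of a nucleus-localised red calcium indicator in mammalian cells. It is propagated in E. coli on a high-copy ColE1/pUC-type origin with ampicillin selection (AmpR under its own bla promoter), and the backbone also carries an f1/M13 phage origin. AAV2 inverted terminal repeats flank the expression cassette, allowing it to be packaged into recombinant AAV particles. In the depositor's sequence both ITRs are annotated as complete. In the repository's sequencing result, which is slightly shorter, the upstream ITR appears only as short fragments. This difference may reflect the difficulty of sequencing or maintaining ITR repeats.

The payload is driven by the human synapsin I promoter, which restricts expression to neurons. The coding region fuses human histone H2B (HIST1H2BJ) to jRGECO1a. The automated annotation resolves the sensor into its parts: a myosin light chain kinase-derived calmodulin-binding peptide, a red fluorescent protein core (matched by similarity to HyPerRed) and calmodulin. Tethering to H2B confines the signal to the nucleus, which should help separate individual cells during imaging.

The open reading frame is bracketed by lox2272/loxP pairs in the opposing orientation typical of a FLEX/DIO cassette. However, the coding sequence is annotated on the same strand as the promoter, so it appears to be in the forward, expressed orientation without Cre; the record describes no Cre dependence, and Cre would be expected to invert it. A WPRE and the human growth hormone polyadenylation signal follow the cassette to enhance transcript stability and processing. The associated work concerns wide-area all-optical neurophysiology in acute brain slices.
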