Addgene plasmid #102995: pAAV-synp-F-H2B-jRGECO1a
Purpose: Expresses histone fused jRGECO1a under the synapsin promoter
Depositing lab: David Cox. Depositing organization: Harvard University. Publication: Wide-area all-optical neurophysiology in acute brain slices. Farhi SL, Parot VJ, Grama A, Yamagata M, Abdelfattah AS, Adam Y, Lou S, Jun Kim J, Campbell RE, Cox DD, Cohen AE. J Neurosci. 2019 Apr 5. pii: JNEUROSCI.0168-19.2019. doi: 10.1523/JNEUROSCI.0168-19.2019. PubMed 30952812.
Backbone
  Vector backbone: pAAV
  Total vector size (bp): 6505
  Vector type: Mammalian Expression, AAV
Growth in bacteria
  Bacterial resistance: Ampicillin, 100 μg/mL
  Growth temperature: 30°C
  Growth strain: NEB Stable
  Growth instructions: Although Stable strains are highly recommended, regular strains (eg, DH5alpha) can be used for better yield.
  Copy number: High Copy
Gene/Insert
  Gene/Insert name: H2B-jRGECO1a
  Species: H. sapiens (human), Synthetic
  Cloning method: Restriction Enzyme; 5′ cloning site AscI (unknown if destroyed); 3′ cloning site NheI (unknown if destroyed)
  Sequencing primers: 5′ GTCGACTCCGGAATAACTTCGTA
Terms and licenses: Academic/Nonprofit Terms; Industry Terms: Not Available to Industry
Depositor comments: Please visit https://www.biorxiv.org/content/10.1101/433953v1 for bioRxiv preprint.
How to cite: pAAV-synp-F-H2B-jRGECO1a was a gift from David Cox (Addgene plasmid # 102995 ; http://n2t.net/addgene:102995 ; RRID:Addgene_102995)
